Addgene plasmid #243719: pJL396
Purpose: Stably expresses a Myc-tagged AKAP1 with PKA helix deleted and gRNA-resistant silent mutations
Depositing lab: Jonathan Weissman. Depositing organization: Whitehead Institute for Biomedical Research. Publication: Proximity-specific ribosome profiling reveals the logic of localized mitochondrial translation. Luo J, Khandwala S, Hu J, Lee SY, Hickey KL, Levine ZG, Harper JW, Ting AY, Weissman JS. Cell. 2025 Aug 25:S0092-8674(25)00916-X. doi: 10.1016/j.cell.2025.08.002. PubMed 40876456.
Backbone
  Vector backbone: pJL349
  Backbone manufacturer: Weissman Lab
  Vector type: Lentiviral
Growth in bacteria
  Bacterial resistance: Ampicillin, 100 μg/mL
  Growth temperature: 37°C
  Growth strain: NEB Stable
  Copy number: High Copy
Gene/Insert
  Gene/Insert name: AKAP1
  Species: H. sapiens (human)
  Mutation: PKA helix deleted and gRNA-resistant silent mutations
  Entrez Gene: AKAP1 (a.k.a. AKAP, AKAP121, AKAP149, AKAP84, D-AKAP1, PPP1R43, PRKA1, SAKAP84, TDRD17)
  Tag / fusion protein: Myc (C terminal on insert)
  Cloning method: Gibson Cloning
Terms and licenses: Academic/Nonprofit Terms; Industry Terms: Not Available to Industry
How to cite: pJL396 was a gift from Jonathan Weissman (Addgene plasmid # 243719 ; http://n2t.net/addgene:243719 ; RRID:Addgene_243719)
