[The description below was written by a language model from this plasmid's Addgene catalogue record and pLannotate feature annotations shown in this document.]
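Description:
pJL396 is a lentiviral transfer plasmid built on the pJL349 backbone for stable expression of a mutant human AKAP1 in mammalian cells. In bacteria it is maintained through a high-copy ColE1/pUC-type origin and selected with ampicillin via the β-lactamase gene. The plasmid backbone also carries remnants typical of older HIV-1-derived vectors: an SV40 promoter followed by gpt fragments, SV40 small t intron and polyadenylation sequences, and short pieces of TcR, rop, bom and lacI. These appear to be backbone carry-over rather than working parts of the payload.

The viral portion runs from a truncated HIV-1 5' LTR through the Ψ packaging signal, a partial gag sequence, the Rev response element and the cPPT/CTS. It ends in a self-inactivating ΔU3 3' LTR, so the integrated provirus relies on its internal promoter. That promoter is human ubiquitin C, which drives a bicistronic transcript. The first cistron encodes AKAP1, the A-kinase anchoring protein of the mitochondrial outer membrane, followed by a C-terminal Myc epitope; the annotation detects only a fragment of a 3xMyc feature, consistent with a single tag. An EMCV IRES then allows translation of mCherry, which marks transduced cells by red fluorescence, and a WPRE enhances transcript expression. No mammalian drug-resistance marker is annotated within the LTRs.

According to the record, the AKAP1 insert lacks its PKA-binding helix and carries silent mutations that make it resistant to a guide RNA. This design suits add-back experiments in cells where endogenous AKAP1 is targeted by a CRISPR-based approach, to test whether PKA anchoring is needed for AKAP1 function. The associated study concerns localized translation at mitochondria.
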