Features (pLannotate 1.2.2; 35 found; start..end, strand, type, name):
     21..89      +  CDS            nef (fragment): NEF_HV1Z2 - Experimental evidence at protein level: Swiss-Prot protein existence level 1. Extracellular Nef protein targets CD4(+) T-lymphocytes for apoptosis by interacting with CXCR4 surface receptors. From Human immunodeficiency virus type 1 group M subtype D (isolate Z2/CDC-Z34) (HIV-1).
     91..324     +  LTR            3' LTR (ΔU3): self-inactivating 3' long terminal repeat (LTR) from HIV-1
    349..367     -  promoter       SP6 promoter: promoter for bacteriophage SP6 RNA polymerase
    595..874     +  CDS            TcR (fragment): tetracycline efflux protein; tet; confers resistance to tetracycline
    875..923     -  misc_feature   bom (fragment): basis of mobility region from pBR322
   1025..1060    -  CDS            rop (fragment): Rop protein, which maintains plasmids at low copy number; rop
   1155..1259    +  promoter       AmpR promoter: bla
   1260..2120    +  CDS            AmpR: β-lactamase; bla; confers resistance to ampicillin, carbenicillin, and related antibiotics
   2291..2879    +  rep_origin     ori: high-copy-number ColE1/pMB1/pBR322/pUC origin of replication
   3062..3118    +  CDS            lacI (fragment): lac repressor; lacI; The lac repressor binds to the lac operator to inhibit transcription in E. coli. This inhibition can be relieved by adding lactose or isopropyl-β-D-thiogalactopyranoside (IPTG).
   3125..3454    +  promoter       SV40 promoter: SV40 enhancer and early promoter
   3654..3773    +  CDS            gpt (fragment): XGPT_ECOLI - Also known as gpp, gxu. Experimental evidence at protein level: Swiss-Prot protein existence level 1. Purine salvage pathway enzyme that catalyzes the transfer of the ribosyl-5-phosphate group from 5-phospho-alpha-D-ribose 1- diphosphate (PRPP) to the N9 position of the 6-oxopurines guanine and xanthine to form the corresponding ribonucleotides GMP (guanosine 5'- monophosphate) and XMP (xanthosine 5'-monophosphate), with the release of PPi. To a lesser extent, also acts on hypoxanthine (PubMed:9100006, PubMed:3886014). Does not ribophosphorylate adenine (PubMed:3886014). From Esch
   3773..4108    +  CDS            gpt (fragment): XGPT_ECOLI - Also known as gpp, gxu. Experimental evidence at protein level: Swiss-Prot protein existence level 1. Purine salvage pathway enzyme that catalyzes the transfer of the ribosyl-5-phosphate group from 5-phospho-alpha-D-ribose 1- diphosphate (PRPP) to the N9 position of the 6-oxopurines guanine and xanthine to form the corresponding ribonucleotides GMP (guanosine 5'- monophosphate) and XMP (xanthosine 5'-monophosphate), with the release of PPi. To a lesser extent, also acts on hypoxanthine (PubMed:9100006, PubMed:3886014). Does not ribophosphorylate adenine (PubMed:3886014). From Esch
   4203..4508    +  CDS            frsA (fragment): FRSA_ECOLI - Also known as yafA. Experimental evidence at protein level: Swiss-Prot protein existence level 1. Catalyzes the hydrolysis of esters (PubMed:15808744). Displays esterase activity toward pNP-butyrate (PubMed:15808744). May stimulate mixed-acid fermentation by acting as a fermentation/respiration switch that down-regulates respiration and up- regulates fermentation rates (PubMed:15169777). From Escherichia coli (strain K12).
   4512..4586    +  CDS            small t antigen (fragment): SV40 (simian virus 40) small t antigen
   4588..4653    +  intron         small t intron: SV40 (simian virus 40) small t antigen intron
   4783..4803    +  CDS            SV40 NLS: nuclear localization signal of SV40 (simian virus 40) large T antigen
   5122..5205    +  CDS            large T antigen (fragment): large T antigen from SV40 (simian virus 40)
   5228..5362    +  polyA_signal   SV40 poly(A) signal: SV40 polyadenylation signal
   5529..5858    +  CDS            nef (fragment): NEF_HV1BR - Experimental evidence at protein level: Swiss-Prot protein existence level 1. Extracellular Nef protein targets CD4(+) T-lymphocytes for apoptosis by interacting with CXCR4 surface receptors (PubMed:14990729). From Human immunodeficiency virus type 1 group M subtype B (isolate BRU/LAI) (HIV-1).
   5906..6163    +  LTR            5' LTR (truncated): truncated 5' long terminal repeat (LTR) from HIV-1
   6210..6335    +  misc_feature   HIV-1 Ψ: packaging signal of human immunodeficiency virus type 1
   6319..6657    +  CDS            HIV-1 gag (fragment): gag protein from human immunodeficiency virus 1; gag
   6832..7065    +  misc_feature   RRE: The Rev response element (RRE) of HIV-1 allows for Rev-dependent mRNA export from the nucleus to the cytoplasm.
   7442..7542    +  CDS            Rev (fragment): human immunodeficiency virus 1 (HIV-1) Rev protein; rev; enhances nuclear export of unspliced and incompletely spliced viral mRNAs
   7579..7696    +  misc_feature   cPPT/CTS: central polypurine tract and central termination sequence of HIV-1
   7733..7756    -  misc_feature   MCS (fragment): pBluescript multiple cloning site
   8470..9681    +  promoter       UbC promoter: human ubiquitin C promoter
   9690..12350   +  CDS            AKAP1: AKAP1_HUMAN - Also known as AKAP149, PRKA1. Experimental evidence at protein level: Swiss-Prot protein existence level 1. Binds to type I and II regulatory subunits of protein kinase A and anchors them to the cytoplasmic face of the mitochondrial outer membrane (By similarity). Involved in mitochondrial-mediated antiviral innate immunity (PubMed:31522117). Promotes translocation of NDUFS1 into mitochondria to regulate mitochondrial membrane respiratory chain NADH dehydrogenase (Complex I) activity (By similarity). From Homo sapiens (Human).
  12390..12419   +  CDS            3xMyc (fragment): 3 tandem Myc epitope tags
  12429..13015   +  misc_feature   IRES2: internal ribosome entry site (IRES) of the encephalomyocarditis virus (EMCV)
  13028..13735   +  CDS            mCherry: mCherry is a basic (constitutively fluorescent) red fluorescent protein published in 2004, derived from Discosoma sp.. It is reported to be a very rapidly-maturing monomer with low acid sensitivity.
  13762..13780   +  misc_feature   MCS (fragment): pBluescript multiple cloning site
  13780..14368   +  misc_feature   WPRE: woodchuck hepatitis virus posttranscriptional regulatory element
  14369..4       +  misc_feature   MCS (fragment) (across the origin): pBluescript multiple cloning site
>Addgene plasmid #243719 | pJL396 | addgene full sequence | sequence record 489192 | Addgene NGS Result
AGGGAATTAATTCGAGCTCGGTACCTTTAAGACCAATGACTTACAAGGCAGCTGTAGATCTTAGCCACTT
TTTAAAAGAAAAGGGGGGACTGGAAGGGCTAATTCACTCCCAACGAAGACAAGATCTGCTTTTTGCTTGT
ACTGGGTCTCTCTGGTTAGACCAGATCTGAGCCTGGGAGCTCTCTGGCTAACTAGGGAACCCACTGCTTA
AGCCTCAATAAAGCTTGCCTTGAGTGCTTCAAGTAGTGTGTGCCCGTCTGTTGTGTGACTCTGGTAACTA
GAGATCCCTCAGACCCTTTTAGTCAGTGTGGAAAATCTCTAGCAGCATCTAGAATTAATTCCGTGTATTC
TATAGTGTCACCTAAATCGTATGTGTATGATACATAAGGTTATGTATTAATTGTAGCCGCGTTCTAACGA
CAATATGTACAAGCCTAATTGTGTAGCATCTGGCTTACTGAAGCAGACCCTATCATCTCTCTCGTAAACT
GCCGTCAGAGTCGGTTTGGTTGGACGAACCTTCTGAGTTTCTGGTAACGCCGTCCCGCACCCGGAAATGG
TCAGCGAACCAATCAGCAGGGTCATCGCTAGCCAGATCCTCTACGCCGGACGCATCGTGGCCGGCATCAC
CGGCGCCACAGGTGCGGTTGCTGGCGCCTATATCGCCGACATCACCGATGGGGAAGATCGGGCTCGCCAC
TTCGGGCTCATGAGCGCTTGTTTCGGCGTGGGTATGGTGGCAGGCCCCGTGGCCGGGGGACTGTTGGGCG
CCATCTCCTTGCATGCACCATTCCTTGCGGCGGCGGTGCTCAACGGCCTCAACCTACTACTGGGCTGCTT
CCTAATGCAGGAGTCGCATAAGGGAGAGCGTCGAATGGTGCACTCTCAGTACAATCTGCTCTGATGCCGC
ATAGTTAAGCCAGCCCCGACACCCGCCAACACCCGCTGACGCGCCCTGACGGGCTTGTCTGCTCCCGGCA
TCCGCTTACAGACAAGCTGTGACCGTCTCCGGGAGCTGCATGTGTCAGAGGTTTTCACCGTCATCACCGA
AACGCGCGAGACGAAAGGGCCTCGTGATACGCCTATTTTTATAGGTTAATGTCATGATAATAATGGTTTC
TTAGACGTCAGGTGGCACTTTTCGGGGAAATGTGCGCGGAACCCCTATTTGTTTATTTTTCTAAATACAT
TCAAATATGTATCCGCTCATGAGACAATAACCCTGATAAATGCTTCAATAATATTGAAAAAGGAAGAGTA
TGAGTATTCAACATTTCCGTGTCGCCCTTATTCCCTTTTTTGCGGCATTTTGCCTTCCTGTTTTTGCTCA
CCCAGAAACGCTGGTGAAAGTAAAAGATGCTGAAGATCAGTTGGGTGCACGAGTGGGTTACATCGAACTG
GATCTCAACAGCGGTAAGATCCTTGAGAGTTTTCGCCCCGAAGAACGTTTTCCAATGATGAGCACTTTTA
AAGTTCTGCTATGTGGCGCGGTATTATCCCGTATTGACGCCGGGCAAGAGCAACTCGGTCGCCGCATACA
CTATTCTCAGAATGACTTGGTTGAGTACTCACCAGTCACAGAAAAGCATCTTACGGATGGCATGACAGTA
AGAGAATTATGCAGTGCTGCCATAACCATGAGTGATAACACTGCGGCCAACTTACTTCTGACAACGATCG
GAGGACCGAAGGAGCTAACCGCTTTTTTGCACAACATGGGGGATCATGTAACTCGCCTTGATCGTTGGGA
ACCGGAGCTGAATGAAGCCATACCAAACGACGAGCGTGACACCACGATGCCTGTAGCAATGGCAACAACG
TTGCGCAAACTATTAACTGGCGAACTACTTACTCTAGCTTCCCGGCAACAATTAATAGACTGGATGGAGG
CGGATAAAGTTGCAGGACCACTTCTGCGCTCGGCCCTTCCGGCTGGCTGGTTTATTGCTGATAAATCTGG
AGCCGGTGAGCGTGGGTCTCGCGGTATCATTGCAGCACTGGGGCCAGATGGTAAGCCCTCCCGTATCGTA
GTTATCTACACGACGGGGAGTCAGGCAACTATGGATGAACGAAATAGACAGATCGCTGAGATAGGTGCCT
CACTGATTAAGCATTGGTAACTGTCAGACCAAGTTTACTCATATATACTTTAGATTGATTTAAAACTTCA
TTTTTAATTTAAAAGGATCTAGGTGAAGATCCTTTTTGATAATCTCATGACCAAAATCCCTTAACGTGAG
TTTTCGTTCCACTGAGCGTCAGACCCCGTAGAAAAGATCAAAGGATCTTCTTGAGATCCTTTTTTTCTGC
GCGTAATCTGCTGCTTGCAAACAAAAAAACCACCGCTACCAGCGGTGGTTTGTTTGCCGGATCAAGAGCT
ACCAACTCTTTTTCCGAAGGTAACTGGCTTCAGCAGAGCGCAGATACCAAATACTGTTCTTCTAGTGTAG
CCGTAGTTAGGCCACCACTTCAAGAACTCTGTAGCACCGCCTACATACCTCGCTCTGCTAATCCTGTTAC
CAGTGGCTGCTGCCAGTGGCGATAAGTCGTGTCTTACCGGGTTGGACTCAAGACGATAGTTACCGGATAA
GGCGCAGCGGTCGGGCTGAACGGGGGGTTCGTGCACACAGCCCAGCTTGGAGCGAACGACCTACACCGAA
CTGAGATACCTACAGCGTGAGCTATGAGAAAGCGCCACGCTTCCCGAAGGGAGAAAGGCGGACAGGTATC
CGGTAAGCGGCAGGGTCGGAACAGGAGAGCGCACGAGGGAGCTTCCAGGGGGAAACGCCTGGTATCTTTA
TAGTCCTGTCGGGTTTCGCCACCTCTGACTTGAGCGTCGATTTTTGTGATGCTCGTCAGGGGGGCGGAGC
CTATGGAAAAACGCCAGCAACGCGGCCTTTTTACGGTTCCTGGCCTTTTGCTGGCCTTTTGCTCACATGT
TCTTTCCTGCGTTATCCCCTGATTCTGTGGATAACCGTATTACCGCCTTTGAGTGAGCTGATACCGCTCG
CCGCAGCCGAACGACCGAGCGCAGCGAGTCAGTGAGCGAGGAAGCGGAAGAGCGCCCAATACGCAAACCG
CCTCTCCCCGCGCGTTGGCCGATTCATTAATGCAGCTGTGGAATGTGTGTCAGTTAGGGTGTGGAAAGTC
CCCAGGCTCCCCAGCAGGCAGAAGTATGCAAAGCATGCATCTCAATTAGTCAGCAACCAGGTGTGGAAAG
TCCCCAGGCTCCCCAGCAGGCAGAAGTATGCAAAGCATGCATCTCAATTAGTCAGCAACCATAGTCCCGC
CCCTAACTCCGCCCATCCCGCCCCTAACTCCGCCCAGTTCCGCCCATTCTCCGCCCCATGGCTGACTAAT
TTTTTTTATTTATGCAGAGGCCGAGGCCGCCTCGGCCTCTGAGCTATTCCAGAAGTAGTGAGGAGGCTTT
TTTGGAGGCCTAGGCTTTTGCAAAAAGCTTGGACACAAGACAGGCTTGCGAGATATGTTTGAGAATACCA
CTTTATCCCGCGTCAGGGAGAGGCAGTGCGTAAAAAGACGCGGACTCATGTGAAATACTGGTTTTTAGTG
CGCCAGATCTCTATAATCTCGCGCAACCTATTTTCCCCTCGAACACTTTTTAAGCCGTAGATAAACAGGC
TGGGACACTTCACATGAGCGAAAAATACATCGTCACCTGGGACATGTTGCAGATCCATGCACGTAAACTC
GCAAGCCGACTGATGCCTTCTGAACAATGGAAAGGCATTATTGCCGTAAGCCGTGGCGGTCTGTACCGGG
TGCGTTACTGGCGCGTGAACTGGGTATTCGTCATGTCGATACCGTTTGTATTTCCAGCTACGATCACGAC
AACCAGCGCGAGCTTAAAGTGCTGAAACGCGCAGAAGGCGATGGCGAAGGCTTCATCGTTATTGATGACC
TGGTGGATACCGGTGGTACTGCGGTTGCGATTCGTGAAATGTATCCAAAAGCGCACTTTGTCACCATCTT
CGCAAAACCGGCTGGTCGTCCGCTGGTTGATGACTATGTTGTTGATATCCCGCAAGATACCTGGATTGAA
CAGCCGTGGGATATGGGCGTCGTATTCGTCCCGCCAATCTCCGGTCGCTAATCTTTTCAACGCCTGGCAC
TGCCGGGCGTTGTTCTTTTTAACTTCAGGCGGGTTACAATAGTTTCCAGTAAGTATTCTGGAGGCTGCAT
CCATGACACAGGCAAACCTGAGCGAAACCCTGTTCAAACCCCGCTTTAAACATCCTGAAACCTCGACGCT
AGTCCGCCGCTTTAATCACGGCGCACAACCGCCTGTGCAGTCGGCCCTTGATGGTAAAACCATCCCTCAC
TGGTATCGCATGATTAACCGTCTGATGTGGATCTGGCGCGGCATTGACCCACGCGAAATCCTCGACGTCC
AGGCACGTATTGTGATGAGCGATGCCGAACGTACCGACGATGATTTATACGATACGGTGATTGGCTACCG
TGGCGGCAACTGGATTTATGAGTGGGCCCCGGATCTTTGTGAAGGAACCTTACTTCTGTGGTGTGACATA
ATTGGACAAACTACCTACAGAGATTTAAAGCTCTAAGGTAAATATAAAATTTTTAAGTGTATAATGTGTT
AAACTACTGATTCTAATTGTTTGTGTATTTTAGATTCCAACCTATGGAACTGATGAATGGGAGCAGTGGT
GGAATGCCTTTAATGAGGAAAACCTGTTTTGCTCAGAAGAAATGCCATCTAGTGATGATGAGGCTACTGC
TGACTCTCAACATTCTACTCCTCCAAAAAAGAAGAGAAAGGTAGAAGACCCCAAGGACTTTCCTTCAGAA
TTGCTAAGTTTTTTGAGTCATGCTGTGTTTAGTAATAGAACTCTTGCTTGCTTTGCTATTTACACCACAA
AGGAAAAAGCTGCACTGCTATACAAGAAAATTATGGAAAAATATTCTGTAACCTTTATAAGTAGGCATAA
CAGTTATAATCATAACATACTGTTTTTTCTTACTCCACACAGGCATAGAGTGTCTGCTATTAATAACTAT
GCTCAAAAATTGTGTACCTTTAGCTTTTTAATTTGTAAAGGGGTTAATAAGGAATATTTGATGTATAGTG
CCTTGACTAGAGATCATAATCAGCCATACCACATTTGTAGAGGTTTTACTTGCTTTAAAAAACCTCCCAC
ACCTCCCCCTGAACCTGAAACATAAAATGAATGCAATTGTTGTTGTTAACTTGTTTATTGCAGCTTATAA
TGGTTACAAATAAAGCAATAGCATCACAAATTTCACAAATAAAGCATTTTTTTCACTGCATTCTAGTTGT
GGTTTGTCCAAACTCATCAATGTATCTTATCATGTCTGGATCAACTGGATAACTCAAGCTAACCAAAATC
ATCCCAAACTTCCCACCCCATACCCTATTACCACTGCCAATTACCTGTGGTTTCATTTACTCTAAACCTG
TGATTCCTCTGAATTATTTTCATTTTAAAGAAATTGTATTTGTTAAATATGTACTACAAACTTAGTAGTT
GGAAGGGCTAATTCACTCCCAAAGAAGACAAGATATCCTTGATCTGTGGATCTACCACACACAAGGCTAC
TTCCCTGATTAGCAGAACTACACACCAGGGCCAGGGGTCAGATATCCACTGACCTTTGGATGGTGCTACA
AGCTAGTACCAGTTGAGCCAGATAAGGTAGAAGAGGCCAATAAAGGAGAGAACACCAGCTTGTTACACCC
TGTGAGCCTGCATGGGATGGATGACCCGGAGAGAGAAGTGTTAGAGTGGAGGTTTGACAGCCGCCTAGCA
TTTCATCACGTGGCCCGAGAGCTGCATCCGGAGTACTTCAAGAACTGCTGATATCGAGCTTGCTACAAGG
GACTTTCCGCTGGGGACTTTCCAGGGAGGCGTGGCCTGGGCGGGACTGGGGAGTGGCGAGCCCTCAGATC
CTGCATATAAGCAGCTGCTTTTTGCCTGTACTGGGTCTCTCTGGTTAGACCAGATCTGAGCCTGGGAGCT
CTCTGGCTAACTAGGGAACCCACTGCTTAAGCCTCAATAAAGCTTGCCTTGAGTGCTTCAAGTAGTGTGT
GCCCGTCTGTTGTGTGACTCTGGTAACTAGAGATCCCTCAGACCCTTTTAGTCAGTGTGGAAAATCTCTA
GCAGTGGCGCCCGAACAGGGACTTGAAAGCGAAAGGGAAACCAGAGGAGCTCTCTCGACGCAGGACTCGG
CTTGCTGAAGCGCGCACGGCAAGAGGCGAGGGGCGGCGACTGGTGAGTACGCCAAAAATTTTGACTAGCG
GAGGCTAGAAGGAGAGAGATGGGTGCGAGAGCGTCAGTATTAAGCGGGGGAGAATTAGATCGCGATGGGA
AAAAATTCGGTTAAGGCCAGGGGGAAAGAAAAAATATAAATTAAAACATATAGTATGGGCAAGCAGGGAG
CTAGAACGATTCGCAGTTAATCCTGGCCTGTTAGAAACATCAGAAGGCTGTAGACAAATACTGGGACAGC
TACAACCATCCCTTCAGACAGGATCAGAAGAACTTAGATCATTATATAATACAGTAGCAACCCTCTATTG
TGTGCATCAAAGGATAGAGATAAAAGACACCAAGGAAGCTTTAGACAAGATAGAGGAAGAGCAAAACAAA
AGTAAGACCACCGCACAGCAAGCGGCCGGCCGCTGATCTTCAGACCTGGAGGAGGAGATATGAGGGACAA
TTGGAGAAGTGAATTATATAAATATAAAGTAGTAAAAATTGAACCATTAGGAGTAGCACCCACCAAGGCA
AAGAGAAGAGTGGTGCAGAGAGAAAAAAGAGCAGTGGGAATAGGAGCTTTGTTCCTTGGGTTCTTGGGAG
CAGCAGGAAGCACTATGGGCGCAGCGTCAATGACGCTGACGGTACAGGCCAGACAATTATTGTCTGGTAT
AGTGCAGCAGCAGAACAATTTGCTGAGGGCTATTGAGGCGCAACAGCATCTGTTGCAACTCACAGTCTGG
GGCATCAAGCAGCTCCAGGCAAGAATCCTGGCTGTGGAAAGATACCTAAAGGATCAACAGCTCCTGGGGA
TTTGGGGTTGCTCTGGAAAACTCATTTGCACCACTGCTGTGCCTTGGAATGCTAGTTGGAGTAATAAATC
TCTGGAACAGATTTGGAATCACACGACCTGGATGGAGTGGGACAGAGAAATTAACAATTACACAAGCTTA
ATACACTCCTTAATTGAAGAATCGCAAAACCAGCAAGAAAAGAATGAACAAGAATTATTGGAATTAGATA
AATGGGCAAGTTTGTGGAATTGGTTTAACATAACAAATTGGCTGTGGTATATAAAATTATTCATAATGAT
AGTAGGAGGCTTGGTAGGTTTAAGAATAGTTTTTGCTGTACTTTCTATAGTGAATAGAGTTAGGCAGGGA
TATTCACCATTATCGTTTCAGACCCACCTCCCAACCCCGAGGGGACCCGACAGGCCCGAAGGAATAGAAG
AAGAAGGTGGAGAGAGAGACAGAGACAGATCCATTCGATTAGTGAACGGATCTCGACGGTATCGCCAAAT
GGCAGTATTCATCCACAATTTTAAAAGAAAAGGGGGGATTGGGGGGTACAGTGCAGGGGAAAGAATAGTA
GACATAATAGCAACAGACATACAAACTAAAGAATTACAAAAACAAATTACAAAAATTCAAAATTTTCGGG
TTTATTACAGGGACAGCAGAGATCCAGTTTGGATCGATAAGCTTGATATCGAATTCGGGAGGTGGTCCCT
GCAGTTACGCCAATGATAACCCCCGCCAGAAAAATCTTAGTAGCCTTCCCTTTTTGTTTTCCGTGCCCCA
ACTCGGCGGATTGACTCGGCCCCTTCCGGAAACACCCGAATCAACTTCTAGTCAAATTATTGTTCACGCC
GCAATGACCCACCCCTGGCCCGCGTCTGTGGAACTGACCCCTGGTGTACAGGAGAGTTCGCTGCTGAAAG
TGGTCCCAAAGGGGTACTAGTTTTTAAGCTCCCAACTCCCCCTCCCCCAGCGTCTGGAGGATTCCACACC
CTCGCACCGCAGGGGCGAGGAAGTGGGCGGAGTCCGGTTTTGGCGCCAGCCGCTGAGGCTGCCAAGCAGA
AAAGCCACCGCTGAGGAGACTCCGGTCACTGTCCTCGCCCCGCCTCCCCCTTCCCTCCCCTTGGGGACCA
CCGGGCGCCACGCCGCGAACGGTAAGTGCCGCGGTCGTCGGCGCCTCCGCCCTCCCCCTAGGGCCCCAAT
TCCCAGCGGGCGCGGCGCGCGGCCCCTCCCCCCGCCGGGCGCGCGCCCGCTGCCCCGCCCTTCGTGGCCG
CCCGGCGTGGGCGGTGCCACCCCTCCCCCCGGCGGCCCCGCGCGCAGCTCCCGGCTCCCTCCCCCTTCGG
ATGTGGCTTGAGCTGTAGGCGCGGAGGACGTAGCCATGCTCTAGGAAGATCGGAATTCCTTCCAGATCTG
GCCTCCGCGCCGGGTTTTGGCGCCTCCCGCGGGCGCCCCCCTCCTCACGGCGAGCGCTGCCACGTCAGAC
GAAGGGCGCAGCGAGCGTCCTGATCCTTCCGCCCGGACGCTCAGGACAGCGGCCCGCTGCTCATAAGACT
CGGCCTTAGAACCCCAGTATCAGCAGAAGGACATTTTAGGACGGGACTTGGGTGACTCTAGGGCACTGGT
TTTCTTTCCAGAGAGCGGAACAGGCGAGGAAAAGTAGTCCCTTCTCGGCGATTCTGCGGAGGGATCTCCG
TGGGGCGGTGAACGCCGATGATTATATAAGGACGCGCCGGGTGTGGCACAGCTAGTTCCGTCGCAGCCGG
GATTTGGGTCGCGGTTCTTGTTTGTGGATCGCTGTGATCGTCACTTGGTGAGTAGCGGGCTGCTGGGCTG
GCCGGGGCTTTCGTGGCCGCCGGGCCGCTCGGTGGGACGGAAGCGTGTGGAGAGACCGCCAAGGGCTGTA
GTCTGGGTCCGCGAGCAAGGTTGCCCTGAACTGGGGGTTGGGGGGAGCGCAGCAAAATGGCGGCTGTTCC
CGAGTCTTGAATGGAAGACGCTTGTGAGGCGGGCTGTGAGGTCGTTGAAACAAGGTGGGGGGCATGGTGG
GCGGCAAGAACCCAAGGTCTTGAGGCCTTCGCTAATGCGGGAAAGCTCTTATTCGGGTGAGATGGGCTGG
GGCACCATCTGGGGACCCTGACGTGAAGTTTGTCACTGACTGGAGAACTCGGTTTGTCGTCTGTTGCGGG
GGCGGCAGTTATGGCGGTGCCGTTGGGCAGTGCACCCGTACCTTTGGGAGCGCGCGCCCTCGTCGTGTCG
TGACGTCACCCGTTCTGTTGGCTTATAATGCAGGGTGGGGCCACCTGCCGGTAGGTGTGCGGTAGGCTTT
TCTCCGTCGCAGGACGCAGGGTTCGGGCCTAGGGTAGGCTCTCCTGAATCGACAGGCGCCGGACCTCTGG
TGAGGGGAGGGATAAGTGAGGCGTCAGTTTCTTTGGTCGGTTTTATGTACCTATCTTCTTAAGTAGCTGA
AGCTCCGGTTTTGAACTATGCGCTCGGGGTTGGCGAGTGTGTTTTGTGAAGTTTTTTAGGCACCTTTTGA
AATGTAATCATTTGGGTCAATATGTAATTTTCAGTGTTAGACTAGTAAATTGTCCGCTAAATTCTGGCCG
TTTTTGGCTTTTTTGTTAGACGCGGCCGCATGGCAATCCAGTTCCGTTCGCTCTTCCCCTTGGCATTGCC
TGGGATGCTGGCGCTCCTCGGCTGGTGGTGGTTTTTCTCTCGTAAAAAAGGCCATGTCAGCAGCCATGAT
GAGCAGCAGGTGGAGGCTGGTGCTGTGCAGCTGAGGGCTGACCCTGCCATCAAGGAACCTCTCCCCGTGG
AAGACGTCTGTCCCAAAGTAGTGTCCACACCCCCCAGTGTCACAGAGCCTCCAGAAAAGGAACTGTCCAC
CGTGAGCAAGCTGCCTGCAGAGCCCCCAGCATTGCTCCAGACACACCCACCTTGCCGAAGATCAGAGTCC
TCGGGCATTCTTCCTAACACCACAGACATGAGACTTCGGCCAGGAACACGCAGAGATGACAGTACAAAGC
TGGAGCTAGCCCTGACAGGTGGTGAAGCCAAATCGATTCCTCTAGAGTGCCCCCTTTCATCCCCAAAGGG
TGTACTATTCTCCAGCAAATCAGCTGAGGTGTGTAAGCAAGATTCCCCCTTCAGCAGGGTGCCAAGGAAG
GTCCAGCCAGGCTACCCCGTAGTCCCCGCAGAGAAGCGTAGCTCTGGGGAGAGGGCAAGAGAGACAGGTG
GGGCCGAAGGGACTGGTGATGCCGTGTTGGGGGAAAAGGTGCTTGAAGAAGCTCTGTTGTCTCGGGAGCA
TGTCTTGGAATTGGAGAACAGCAAGGGCCCCAGCCTGGCCTCTTTAGAGGGGGAAGAAGATAAGGGGAAG
AGCAGCTCATCCCAGGTGGTGGGGCCAGTGCAGGAGGAAGAGTATGTAGCAGAGAAGTTGCCAAGTAGGT
TCATCGAGTCGGCTCACACAGAGCTGGCAAAGGACGATGCGGCGCCAGCACCCCCAGTCGCAGACGCCAA
AGCCCAGGATAGAGGTGTCGAGGGAGAACTGGGCAATGAGGAGAGCTTGGATAGAAATGAGGAGGGCTTG
GATAGAAATGAGGAGGGCTTGGATAGAAATGAGGAGAGCTTGGATAGAAATGAGGAGGGCTTGGATAGAA
ATGAGGAGACCGAACAGGTGCTGGCCACCACGGTTGGCAAGGTTGCAGGTCGTGTGTGTCAGGCCAGTCA
GCTCCAAGGGCAGAAGGAAGAGAGCTGTGTCCCAGTTCACCAGAAAACTGTCTTGGGCCCAGACACTGCG
GAGCCTGCCACAGCAGAGGCAGCTGTTGCCCCGCCGGATGCTGGCCTCCCCTTGCCAGGCCTACCAGCAG
AGGGCTCACCACCACCAAAGACCTACGTGAGCTGCCTGAAGAGCCTTCTGTCCAGCCCCACCAAGGACAG
TAAGCCAAATATCTCTGCACACCACATCTCCCTGGCCTCCTGCCTGGCACTGACCACCCCCAGTGAAGAG
TTGCCGGACCGGGCAGGCATCCTGGTGGAAGATGCCACCTGTGTCACCTGCATGTCAGACAGCAGCCAAA
GTGTCCCTTTGGTGGCTTCTCCAGGACACTGCTCAGATTCTTTCAGCACTTCAGGGCTTGAAGACTCTTG
CACAGAGACCAGCTCGAGCCCCAGGGACAAGGCCATCACCCCGCCACTGCCAGAAAGTACTGTGCCCTTC
AGCAATGGGGTGCTGAAGGGGGAGTTGTCAGACTTGGGGGCTGAGGATGGATGGACCATGGATGCGGAAG
CAGATCATTCAGGAGGTTCTGACAGGAACAGCATGGATTCCGTGGATAGCTGTTGCAGTCTCAAGAAGAC
TGAGAGCTTCCAAAATGCCCAGGCAGGCTCCAACCCTAAGAAGGTCGACCTCATCATCTGGGAGATCGAG
GTGCCAAAGCACTTAGTCGGTCGGCTAATTGGCAAGCAGGGGCGCTATGTGAGTTTTCTGAAGCAAACAT
CTGGTGCCAAGATCTACATTTCAACCCTGCCTTACACCCAGAGCGTCCAGATCTGCCACATAGAAGGCTC
TCAACATCATGTAGACAAAGCGCTGAACTTGATTGGGAAGAAGTTCAAAGAGCTGAACCTCACCAATATC
TACGCTCCCCCATTGCCTTCACTGGCACTGCCTTCTCTGCCGATGACATCCTGGCTCATGCTGCCTGATG
GCATCACCGTGGAGGTCATTGTGGTCAACCAGGTCAATGCCGGGCACCTGTTCGTGCAGCAGCACACACA
CCCTACCTTCCACGCGCTGCGCAGCCTCGACCAGCAGATGTACCTCTGTTACTCTCAGCCTGGAATCCCC
ACCTTGCCCACCCCAGTGGAAATAACGGTCATCTGTGCCGCCCCTGGTGCGGACGGGGCCTGGTGGCGAG
CCCAAGTGGTTGCCTCCTACGAGGAGACCAACGAAGTGGAGATTCGATACGTGGACTACGGCGGATATAA
GAGGGTGAAAGTAGACGTGCTCCGGCAAATCAGGTCTGACTTTGTCACCCTGCCGTTTCAGGGAGCAGAA
GTCCTTCTGGACAGTGTGATGCCCCTGTCAGACGATGACCAGTTTTCACCGGAAGCAGATGCCGCCATGA
GCGAGATGACGGGGAATACAGCACTGCTTGCTCAGGTGACAAGTTACAGTCCAACTGGTCTTCCTCTGAT
TCAGCTGTGGAGTGTGGTTGGAGATGAAGTGGTGTTGATAAACCGGTCCCTGGTGGAGCGAGGCCTTGCC
CAGTGGGTAGACAGCTACTACACAAGCCTTGGAGGTTCTGGTGGAGGCGGGTCTGGAGGCGGGGGTAGTG
AGCAGAAACTCATCTCTGAAGAGGATCTGTGAACGCGTCCCCTCTCCCTCCCCCCCCCCTAACGTTACTG
GCCGAAGCCGCTTGGAATAAGGCCGGTGTGCGTTTGTCTATATGTTATTTTCCACCATATTGCCGTCTTT
TGGCAATGTGAGGGCCCGGAAACCTGGCCCTGTCTTCTTGACGAGCATTCCTAGGGGTCTTTCCCCTCTC
GCCAAAGGAATGCAAGGTCTGTTGAATGTCGTGAAGGAAGCAGTTCCTCTGGAAGCTTCTTGAAGACAAA
CAACGTCTGTAGCGACCCTTTGCAGGCAGCGGAACCCCCCACCTGGCGACAGGTGCCTCTGCGGCCAAAA
GCCACGTGTATAAGATACACCTGCAAAGGCGGCACAACCCCAGTGCCACGTTGTGAGTTGGATAGTTGTG
GAAAGAGTAAAATGGCTCTCCTCAAGCGTATTCAACAAGGGGCTGAAGGATGCCCAGAAGGTACCCCATT
GTATGGGATCTGATCTGGGGCCTCGGTGCACATGCTTTACATGTGTTTAGTCGAGGTTAAAAAAACGTCT
AGGCCCCCCGAACCACGGGGACGTGGTTTTCCTTTGAAAAACACGATGATAATATGGCCACAACCATGGC
GTCCGGAATGGTGAGCAAGGGCGAGGAGGATAACATGGCCATCATCAAGGAGTTCATGCGCTTCAAGGTG
CACATGGAGGGCTCCGTGAACGGCCACGAGTTCGAGATCGAGGGCGAGGGCGAGGGCCGCCCCTACGAGG
GCACCCAGACCGCCAAGCTGAAGGTGACCAAGGGTGGCCCCCTGCCCTTCGCCTGGGACATCCTGTCCCC
TCAGTTCATGTACGGCTCCAAGGCCTACGTGAAGCACCCCGCCGACATCCCCGACTACTTGAAGCTGTCC
TTCCCCGAGGGCTTCAAGTGGGAGCGCGTGATGAACTTCGAGGACGGCGGCGTGGTGACCGTGACCCAGG
ACTCCTCCCTGCAGGACGGCGAGTTCATCTACAAGGTGAAGCTGCGCGGCACCAACTTCCCCTCCGACGG
CCCCGTAATGCAGAAGAAGACCATGGGCTGGGAGGCCTCCTCCGAGCGGATGTACCCCGAGGACGGCGCC
CTGAAGGGCGAGATCAAGCAGAGGCTGAAGCTGAAGGACGGCGGCCACTACGACGCTGAGGTCAAGACCA
CCTACAAGGCCAAGAAGCCCGTGCAGCTGCCCGGCGCCTACAACGTCAACATCAAGTTGGACATCACCTC
CCACAACGAGGACTACACCATCGTGGAACAGTACGAACGCGCCGAGGGCCGCCACTCCACCGGCGGCATG
GACGAGCTGTACAAGTAATAAGCGACGCGGCATGCAAGCTTGATATCAAGCTTATCGATAATCAACCTCT
GGATTACAAAATTTGTGAAAGATTGACTGGTATTCTTAACTATGTTGCTCCTTTTACGCTATGTGGATAC
GCTGCTTTAATGCCTTTGTATCATGCTATTGCTTCCCGTATGGCTTTCATTTTCTCCTCCTTGTATAAAT
CCTGGTTGCTGTCTCTTTATGAGGAGTTGTGGCCCGTTGTCAGGCAACGTGGCGTGGTGTGCACTGTGTT
TGCTGACGCAACCCCCACTGGTTGGGGCATTGCCACCACCTGTCAGCTCCTTTCCGGGACTTTCGCTTTC
CCCCTCCCTATTGCCACGGCGGAACTCATCGCCGCCTGCCTTGCCCGCTGCTGGACAGGGGCTCGGCTGT
TGGGCACTGACAATTCCGTGGTGTTGTCGGGGAAATCATCGTCCTTTCCTTGGCTGCTCGCCTGTGTTGC
CACCTGGATTCTGCGCGGGACGTCCTTCTGCTACGTCCCTTCGGCCCTCAATCCAGCGGACCTTCCTTCC
CGCGGCCTGCTGCCGGCTCTGCGGCCTCTTCCGCGTCTTCGCCTTCGCCCTCAGACGAGTCGGATCTCCC
TTTGGGCCGCCTCCCCGCATCGATACCGTCGACCTCG
